>Addgene plasmid #84970 | pPTK011-3a-SA-αMFΔ | addgene full sequence | sequence record 173380 | Addgene NGS Result
ATGAAGTGGGTAACTTTCATCTCATTGTTATTCTTGTTCTCCTCTGCTTACTCTATGAGATTTCCTAGTA
TTTTCACTGCTGTGCTATTTGCCTCTAGTTCCGCTCTAGCTGCTCCAGTTAATACTACTACTGAAGATGA
ATTGGAGGGTGACTTCGATGTTGCTGTTCTGCCTTTTTCCGCTTCTATCGCAGCCAAGGAAGAAGGTGTA
TCTCTAGAGAAGCGTGGTTCTTGAGACCAGACCAATAAAAAACGCCCGGCGGCAACCGAGCGTTCTGAAC
AAATCCAGATGGAGTTCTGAGGTCATTACTGGATCTATCAACAGGAGTCCAAGCGAGCTCGATATCAAAT
TACGCCCCGCCCTGCCACTCATCGCAGTACTGTTGTAATTCATTAAGCATTCTGCCGACATGGAAGCCAT
CACAAACGGCATGATGAACCTGAATCGCCAGCGGCATCAGCACCTTGTCGCCTTGCGTATAATATTTGCC
CATGGTGAAAACGGGGGCGAAGAAGTTGTCCATATTGGCCACGTTTAAATCAAAACTGGTGAAACTCACC
CAGGGATTGGCTGAAACGAAAAACATATTCTCAATAAACCCTTTAGGGAAATAGGCCAGGTTTTCACCGT
AACACGCCACATCTTGCGAATATATGTGTAGAAACTGCCGGAAATCGTCGTGGTATTCACTCCAGAGCGA
TGAAAACGTTTCAGTTTGCTCATGGAAAACGGTGTAACAAGGGTGAACACTATCCCATATCACCAGCTCA
CCGTCTTTCATTGCCATACGAAATTCCGGATGAGCATTCATCAGGCGGGCAAGAATGTGAATAAAGGCCG
GATAAAACTTGTGCTTATTTTTCTTTACGGTCTTTAAAAAGGCCGTAATATCCAGCTGAACGGTCTGGTT
ATAGGTACATTGAGCAACTGACTGAAATGCCTCAAAATGTTCTTTACGATGCCATTGGGATATATCAACG
GTGGTATATCCAGTGATTTTTTTCTCCATTTTAGCTTCCTTAGCTCCTGAAAATCTCGATAACTCAAAAA
ATACGCCCGGTAGTGATCTTATTTCATTATGGTGAAAGTTGGAACCTCTTACGTGCCCGATCAATCATGA
CCAAAATCCCTTAACGTGAGTTTTCGTTCCACTGAGCGTCAGACCCCGTAGAAAAGATCAAAGGATCTTC
TTGAGATCCTTTTTTTCTGCGCGTAATCTGCTGCTTGCAAACAAAAAAACCACCGCTACCAGCGGTGGTT
TGTTTGCCGGATCAAGAGCTACCAACTCTTTTTCCGAAGGTAACTGGCTTCAGCAGAGCGCAGATACCAA
ATACTGTTCTTCTAGTGTAGCCGTAGTTAGGCCACCACTTCAAGAACTCTGTAGCACCGCCTACATACCT
CGCTCTGCTAATCCTGTTACCAGTGGCTGCTGCCAGTGGCGATAAGTCGTGTCTTACCGGGTTGGACTCA
AGACGATAGTTACCGGATAAGGCGCAGCGGTCGGGCTGAACGGGGGGTTCGTGCACACAGCCCAGCTTGG
AGCGAACGACCTACACCGAACTGAGATACCTACAGCGTGAGCTATGAGAAAGCGCCACGCTTCCCGAAGG
GAGAAAGGCGGACAGGTATCCGGTAAGCGGCAGGGTCGGAACAGGAGAGCGCACGAGGGAGCTTCCAGGG
GGAAACGCCTGGTATCTTTATAGTCCTGTCGGGTTTCGCCACCTCTGACTTGAGCGTCGATTTTTGTGAT
GCTCGTCAGGGGGGCGGAGCCTATGGAAAAACGCCAGCAACGCGGCCTTTTTACGGTTCCTGGCCTTTTG
CTGGCCTTTTGCTCACATGTTCTTTCCTGCGTTATCCCCTGATTCTGTGGATAACCGTAGTCGGTCTCAT
Features (pLannotate 1.2.2; 5 found; start..end, strand, type, name):
     55..225     +  CDS            MF(ALPHA)1 (fragment): MFAL1_YEAST - Also known as MF-ALPHA-1, MFAL1. Experimental evidence at protein level: Swiss-Prot protein existence level 1. The active factor is excreted into the culture medium by haploid cells of the alpha mating type and acts on cells of the opposite mating type (type A). It mediates the conjugation process between the two types by inhibiting the initiation of DNA synthesis in type a cells and synchronizing them with type alpha. From Saccharomyces cerevisiae (strain ATCC 204508 / S288c) (Baker's yeast).
    245..279     -  terminator     lambda t0 terminator: minimal transcription terminator from phage lambda (Scholtissek and Grosse, 1987)
    353..1009    -  CDS            cat: CAT_ECOLX - Experimental evidence at protein level: Swiss-Prot protein existence level 1. This enzyme is an effector of chloramphenicol resistance in bacteria. From Escherichia coli. This protein is used as a marker in many commonly used cloning vectors, such as pACYC184.
   1010..1107    -  promoter       cat promoter: promoter of the E. coli cat gene encoding chloramphenicol acetyltransferase
   1191..1779    +  rep_origin     ori: high-copy-number ColE1/pMB1/pBR322/pUC origin of replication
