[The description below was written by a language model from this plasmid's Addgene catalogue record and pLannotate feature annotations shown in this document.]
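Description:
pPTK011-3a-SA-αMFΔ is a small (about 1.9 kb) part-storage plasmid from a modular cloning toolkit for building Pichia pastoris secretion libraries. It is built on the pYTK001 entry vector of the MoClo yeast toolkit, and the depositor notes that it follows that system's design rules and is compatible with the existing kit. The backbone carries only what is needed for maintenance in E. coli: a high-copy ColE1/pUC-type origin of replication and a chloramphenicol acetyltransferase (cat) gene driven by its own promoter and followed by a lambda t0 terminator. The feature table shows no yeast origin, yeast selection marker or yeast promoter, so the plasmid is not an expression vector in its own right despite its "yeast expression" classification.

The payload is a 225 bp synthetic "Type 3a" part encoding a hybrid secretion signal: a serum albumin-derived leader followed by αMFΔ, a fragment of the Saccharomyces cerevisiae alpha mating factor (MFα1) precursor. The annotation detects the MFα1 fragment across most of the insert, while the short stretch upstream of it, presumably the serum albumin portion, is unannotated. The record does not specify which albumin species was used or exactly what the αMFΔ deletion removes. The part has no promoter and was inserted through BsmBI sites that were destroyed during cloning. In the toolkit's scheme, a Type 3a part occupies the N-terminal coding position, so it is meant to be combined by Golden Gate assembly with promoter, coding sequence and terminator parts. This fuses the leader in frame to a protein of interest, allowing different secretion signals to be compared for how well they export recombinant proteins from yeast.
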