Addgene plasmid #84970: pPTK011-3a-SA-αMFΔ
Purpose: Type 3a, Serum albumin followed by αMFΔ - secretion signal
Depositing lab: Volker Sieber. Depositing organization: Technische Universitaet Muenchen (TUM). Publication: A Modular Toolkit for Generating Pichia pastoris Secretion Libraries. Obst U, Lu TK, Sieber V. ACS Synth Biol. 2017 Mar 15. doi: 10.1021/acssynbio.6b00337. PubMed 28252957.
Backbone
  Vector backbone: pYTK001-EntryVector
  Backbone manufacturer: Lee et al. (2015), ACS Synth. Biol. 4, 975–986.
  Backbone size w/o insert (bp): 1662
  Total vector size (bp): 1890
  Vector type: Yeast Expression, Synthetic Biology
Growth in bacteria
  Bacterial resistance: Chloramphenicol, 25 μg/mL
  Growth temperature: 37°C
  Growth strain: DH5alpha
  Copy number: High Copy
Gene/Insert
  Gene/Insert name: Serum albumin followed by αMFΔ secretion tag (alt name: SA-αMFΔ)
  Species: Synthetic
  Insert size (bp): 225
  Promoter: Non
  Cloning method: Restriction Enzyme; 5′ cloning site BsmBI (destroyed during cloning); 3′ cloning site BsmBI (destroyed during cloning)
  Sequencing primers: 5′ ccttttgctggccttttgctc; 3′ ccagtaatgacctcagaactcc
Terms and licenses: Academic/Nonprofit Terms; Industry Terms: Not Available to Industry
Depositor comments: Design of this plasmid was performed according to the described Methods in Lee et al. 2015 (A Highly Characterized Yeast Toolkit for Modular, Multipart Assembly) and this plasmid is compatible with the existing toolkit (MoClo-YTK, Kit number 1000000061)
How to cite: pPTK011-3a-SA-αMFΔ was a gift from Volker Sieber (Addgene plasmid # 84970 ; http://n2t.net/addgene:84970 ; RRID:Addgene_84970)
